>Addgene plasmid #51221 | CMV-CC2 | depositor partial sequence | sequence record 77646 | p150 CC2 amino acid 926-1049
GCCGAGCTGCGGGCAGCTGCTCTTCGGGCTGAGATCACCGACGCGGAGGGGCTGGGGCTGAAGCTGGAGG
ACAGGGAGACGGTCATCAAGGAGCTGAAGAAGTCCCTCAAGATCAAGGGCGAGGAGCTCAGCGAAGCCAA
CGTGCGCCTCAGCCTCCTGGAGAAGAAGTTGGACAGCGCGTCCAAAGACGCCGACGACCGCGTGGAGAAG
ATACAGACGAAGCTGGATGAGACCCAAACGCTGCTCAAGAAGAAGGAGAAGGAGTTTGAGGAGACCATGG
ACGCCCTGCAGGCAGACATCGACCAGCTGGAATCCGAGAAGGTGGAGCTGAAGCAGCGCCTGAACAACCA
GTCCAAGCGGACCATCGAGGGG
