>Addgene plasmid #51221 | CMV-CC2 | addgene partial sequence | sequence record 79785 | CMV-F 5'-CGCAAATGGGCGGTAGGCGTG-3'
AGCAGAGCTCGTTTAGTGAACCGTCAGATCGCCTGGAGACGCCATCCACGCTGTTTTGACCTCCATAGAA
GACACCGGGACCGATCCAGCCTCCGCGGCCGGGAACGGTGCATTGGAACGCGGATTCCCCGTGCCAAGAG
TGACGTAAGTACCGCCTATAGAGTCTATAGGCCCACCCCCTTGGCTTCTTATGCATGCTATACTGTTTTT
GGCTTGGGGTCTATACACCCCCGCTTCCTCATGTTATAGGTGATGGTATAGCTTAGCCTATAGGTGTGGG
TTATTGACCATTATTGACCACTCCCCTATTGGTGACGATACTTTCCATTACTAATCCATAACATGGCTCT
TTGCCACAACTCTCTTTATTGGCTATATGCCAATACACTGTCCTTCAGAGACTGACACGGACTCTGTATT
TTTACAGGATGGGGTCTCATTTATTATTTACAAATTCACATATACAACACCACCGTCCCCAGTGCCCGCA
GTTTTTATTAAACATAACGTGGGATCTCCACGCGAATCTCGGGTACGTGTTCCGGACATGGGCTCTTCTC
CGGTAGCGGCGGAGCTTCTACATCCGAGCCCTGCTCCCATGCCTCCAGCGACTCATGGTCGCTCGGCAGC
TCCTTGCTCCTAACAGTGGAGGCCAGACTTAGGCACAGCACGATGCCCACCACCACCAGTGTGCCGCACA
AGGCCGTGGCGGTAGGGTATGTGTCTGAAAATGAGCTCGGGGAGCGGGCTTGCACCGCTGACGCATTTGG
AAGACTTAAGGCAGCGGCAGAAGAAGATGCAGGCAGCTGAGTTGTTGTGTTCTGATAAGAGTCAGAGGTA
ACTCCCGTTGCGGTGCTGTTAACGGTGGAGGGCAGTGTAGTCTGAGCAGTACTCGTTGCTGCCGCGCGCG
CCACCAGACATAATAGCTGACAGACTAACAGACTGTTCCTTTCCATGGGTCTTTTTCTGCAGTCACCGTC
CTTGA
