>Addgene plasmid #51221 | CMV-CC2 | addgene partial sequence | sequence record 81521 | M13pUC-Rev 5'-AGCGGATAACAATTTCACACAGG-3'
CGCGAGCTCGGTACGGATCCAGACATGATAAGATACATTGATGAGTTTGGACAAACCACAACTAGAATGC
AGTGAAAAAAATGCTTTATTTGTGAAATTTGTGATGCTATTGCTTTATTTGTAACCATTATAAGCTGCAA
TAAACAAGTTAACAACAACAATTGCATTCATTTTATGTTTCAGGTTCAGGGGGAGGTGTGGGAGGTTTTT
TAAAGCAAGTAAAACCTCTACAAATGTGGTATGGCTGATTATGATCAATGAATTCAAGCTTAATTAATTA
GATATCTGCAGGATCCTTACCCCTCGATGGTCCGCTTGGACTGGTTGTTCAGGCGCTGCTTCAGCTCCAC
CTTCTCGGATTCCAGCTGGTCGATGTCTGCCTGCAGGGCGTCCATGGTCTCCTCAAACTCCTTCTCCTTC
TTCTTGAGCAGCGTTTGGGTCTCATCCAGCTTCGTCTGTATCTTCTCCACGCGGTCGTCGGCGTCTTTGG
ACGCGCTGTCCAACTTCTTCTCCAGGAGGCTGAGGCGCACGTTGGCTTCGCTGAGCTCCTCGCCCTTGAT
CTTGAGGGACTTCTTCAGCTCCTTGATGACCGTCTCCCTGTCCTCCAGCTTCAGCCCCAGCCCCTCCGCG
TCGGTGATCTCAGCCCGAAGAGCAGCTGCCCGCAGCTCGGCCATATGTATATCTCCTTCTTAAAGTTAAA
CAAAATTATTTCTAGTTCAAGCTTAATTAATTAGATATCTGCAGGATCCTTACCCCTCGATGGTCCGCTT
GGACTGGTTGTTCAGGCGCTGCTTCAGCTCCACCTTCTCGGATTCCAGCTGGTCGATGTCTGCCTGCAGG
GCGTCCATGGTCTCCTCAAACTCCTTCTCCTTCTTCTTGAGCAGCGTTTGGGTCTCATCCAGCTTCGTCT
GTATCTTCTCCACGCGGTCGTCGGCGTCTTTGGAACGCGCTGTCCAACTTCTTCTCCAGGA
