[The description below was written by a language model from this plasmid's Addgene catalogue record.]
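Description:
CMV-CC2 is a mammalian expression plasmid built on the pGW1-CMV backbone (about 4.8 kb, giving a total of roughly 5.2 kb with the insert). It is maintained in E. coli as a high-copy plasmid under ampicillin selection. The record does not list a mammalian selection marker, an origin of replication by name, or any epitope tag or reporter, and no feature table is available to confirm the remaining backbone elements.

The payload is a 372 bp fragment of chicken (Gallus gallus) DCTN1, encoding amino acids 917–1040 of p150Glued, the largest subunit of the dynactin complex that works with the microtubule motor cytoplasmic dynein. The construct name suggests that this region corresponds to the second coiled-coil segment (CC2) of the protein, although the record itself specifies only the residue range. The fragment was inserted by restriction cloning between NdeI and BamHI sites (whether these sites survive is not recorded) and sits downstream of the CMV promoter, a strong constitutive viral promoter that drives high-level expression in most transfected mammalian cell lines.

The stated purpose is simply to express this isolated p150Glued fragment in mammalian cells. The associated work concerns the requirement for dynactin in anchoring microtubules at centrosomes, so the plasmid fits a strategy of overexpressing defined dynactin subunit fragments and examining the consequences for dynactin function, microtubule organisation and centrosome integrity. The specific phenotype produced by this fragment is not described in the record.
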