Addgene plasmid #51221: CMV-CC2
Purpose: expression of amino acid 917-1040 of chicken DCTN1 p150Glued in mammalian cells
Depositing lab: Trina Schroer. Depositing organization: Johns Hopkins University and School of Medicine. Publication: Dynactin is required for microtubule anchoring at centrosomes. Quintyne NJ, Gill SR, Eckley DM, Crego CL, Compton DA, Schroer TA. J Cell Biol. 1999 Oct 18;147(2):321-34. 10.1083/jcb.147.2.321 PubMed 10525538.
Backbone
  Vector backbone: pGW1-CMV
  Backbone size w/o insert (bp): 4800
  Total vector size (bp): 5200
  Vector type: Mammalian Expression
Growth in bacteria
  Bacterial resistance: Ampicillin, 100 μg/mL
  Growth temperature: 37°C
  Growth strain: XL10 Gold
  Copy number: High Copy
Gene/Insert
  Gene/Insert name: DCTN1 (alt name: p150Glued)
  Species: G. gallus (chicken)
  Insert size (bp): 372
  Mutation: aa917-1040
  Entrez Gene: DCTN1 (a.k.a. Chip150)
  Promoter: CMV
  Cloning method: Restriction Enzyme; 5′ cloning site NdeI (unknown if destroyed); 3′ cloning site BamHI (unknown if destroyed)
  Sequencing primers: 5′ CGTGCCATGGCCGAGCTGCGGGCAGCTGC; 3′ CCGGGATCCTTACCCCTCGATGGTCCGCTTGG
Terms and licenses: Academic/Nonprofit Terms; Industry Terms: Not Available to Industry
How to cite: CMV-CC2 was a gift from Trina Schroer (Addgene plasmid # 51221 ; http://n2t.net/addgene:51221 ; RRID:Addgene_51221)
